Addgene plasmid #98101: Zebrafish aBb crystallin 5kb promoter/AcGFP
Purpose: Zebrafish aBb crystallin 5kb promoter segment driving GFP expression
Depositing lab: Mason Posner. Depositing organization: Ashland University. Publication: The zebrafish as a model system for analyzing mammalian and native alpha-crystallin promoter function. Posner M, Murray KL, McDonald MS, Eighinger H, Andrew B, Drossman A, Haley Z, Nussbaum J, David LL, Lampi KJ. PeerJ. 2017 Nov 27;5:e4093. doi: 10.7717/peerj.4093. eCollection 2017. PubMed 29201567.
Backbone
  Vector backbone: pAcGFP1-1
  Backbone manufacturer: Clontech
  Backbone size w/o insert (bp): 4100
  Total vector size (bp): 9099
  Modifications to backbone: None
  Vector type: GFP expressing
Growth in bacteria
  Bacterial resistance: Kanamycin, 50 μg/mL
  Growth temperature: 37°C
  Growth strain: DH5alpha
  Copy number: High Copy
Gene/Insert
  Gene/Insert name: Alpha Bb-crystallin promoter 5 kb fragment, Danio rerio (alt names: Danio Cryabb; Cryabb)
  Species: D. rerio (zebrafish)
  Insert size (bp): 5000
  GenBank ID: NM_001002670.2
  Entrez Gene: cryabb (a.k.a. cryab2, wu:fe37f08, zgc:91937)
  Promoter: Danio alpha Bb-crystallin 5 kb promoter fragment (-4999/-1)
  Tag / fusion protein: GFP (C terminal on backbone)
  Cloning method: Gibson Cloning
  Sequencing primers: 5′ TTCTTTCCTGCGTTATCC; 3′ CCATTCACATCGCCATTCA
Terms and licenses: Academic/Nonprofit Terms; Industry Terms: Not Available to Industry
How to cite: Zebrafish aBb crystallin 5kb promoter/AcGFP was a gift from Mason Posner (Addgene plasmid # 98101 ; http://n2t.net/addgene:98101 ; RRID:Addgene_98101)
