[The description below was written by a language model from this plasmid's Addgene catalogue record and pLannotate feature annotations shown in this document.]
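Description:
Zebrafish aBb crystallin 5kb promoter/AcGFP is a promoter-reporter plasmid built on Clontech's pAcGFP1-1, a promoterless GFP vector designed so that a candidate regulatory sequence placed upstream of the reporter controls its expression. It is propagated in E. coli as a high-copy plasmid through a ColE1/pUC-type origin and selected with kanamycin. The resistance cassette is the usual dual-purpose arrangement: a bacterial bla promoter and the SV40 enhancer/early promoter sit in tandem ahead of the Tn5 NeoR/KanR gene, which ends in an HSV TK polyadenylation signal. The same gene therefore gives kanamycin resistance in bacteria and could give G418 resistance in eukaryotic cells. An f1 origin is also present. The short large T antigen, ble and bGH poly(A) hits are partial matches and look like backbone remnants rather than functional elements.

The payload is a roughly 5 kb fragment of the Danio rerio alpha Bb-crystallin (cryabb) upstream region, recorded as positions -4999 to -1, inserted by Gibson assembly with no other backbone changes. The feature table does not annotate this fragment. It does leave an unannotated stretch of about the right length between a remnant of the multiple cloning site and the start of the AcGFP1 coding sequence, which fits the insert. AcGFP1, a mammalian codon-optimized Aequorea coerulescens GFP, follows directly and is terminated by the SV40 poly(A) signal. Although the catalogue lists GFP as a tag, no cryabb coding sequence is recorded, so GFP acts as a transcriptional reporter rather than a fusion partner. The sequenced record is 9,079 nt, slightly shorter than the catalogued 9,099 bp. The construct is intended for examining where and when this native zebrafish crystallin promoter segment drives expression. The record links it to work using zebrafish to analyze alpha-crystallin promoter function.
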