Features (pLannotate 1.2.2; 12 found; start..end, strand, type, name):
     10..32      +  misc_feature   MCS (fragment): multiple cloning site
   5026..5745    +  CDS            AcGFP1: Aequorea coerulescens GFP mammalian codon-optimized
   5761..5844    +  CDS            large T antigen (fragment): large T antigen from SV40 (simian virus 40)
   5867..5988    +  polyA_signal   SV40 poly(A) signal: SV40 polyadenylation signal
   6022..6450    -  rep_origin     f1 ori (sequence partly withheld): f1 bacteriophage origin of replication; arrow indicates direction of (+) strand synthesis
   6477..6581    +  promoter       AmpR promoter: bla
   6583..6940    +  promoter       SV40 promoter: SV40 enhancer and early promoter
   6975..7769    +  CDS            NeoR/KanR: aminoglycoside phosphotransferase from Tn5; aph(3')-II (or nptII); confers resistance to neomycin, kanamycin, and G418 (Geneticin®)
   7790..7942    +  CDS            ble (fragment): BLE_KLEPN - Experimental evidence at protein level: Swiss-Prot protein existence level 1. Binding protein with a strong affinity to the bleomycin family of antibiotics. Binds to CL990; an antimitotic-antibiotic compound. From Klebsiella pneumoniae.
   8001..8048    +  polyA_signal   HSV TK poly(A) signal: herpes simplex virus thymidine kinase polyadenylation signal (Cole and Stacy, 1985)
   8139..8155    -  polyA_signal   bGH poly(A) signal (fragment): bovine growth hormone polyadenylation signal
   8377..8965    +  rep_origin     ori: high-copy-number ColE1/pMB1/pBR322/pUC origin of replication
>Addgene plasmid #98101 | Zebrafish aBb crystallin 5kb promoter/AcGFP | addgene full sequence | sequence record 193849 | Addgene NGS Result
TAGTTATTACTAGCGCTACCGGACTCAGATCTATTTAGACCTGCTTTTAGTTGGTCAATGGTGCAGTCTA
TTTCAGTTCCTCAAAACAGCAATGCCAACAATGCCTTAACACACCTCCATTCTAGACCGGCACACCCATG
AGTCCACAAAGTGGCGCAAAAAACGTGAAAATTAGGGTTGCGTTGGTCTGAAAATAGCAACAAATCACGT
CAAACACGTCTTGCGCCTTATTGTGCTGAGTGTATAGGGCCCTTTAAGTTTGAAGTAGTTTTCAGTTTCC
AAAGCTCAAATTTTAATAGCTTTAAGACTCAGATTACAGCATTATTAGAGCATTCTGTATCACATCATTA
GCCATTTTCAATGATTTTATGGGTGGTCCTTAAAGTGTTGCTAGGTGATTAATATGGCAGTATCTGAAAT
CAGCCCCTATTCCCCTAAACTGTGCACTATTTGACAGAGCAGCCATTTTTAGTGGTGTCTGAAACCATAG
TGGACTTTTTGAAGTGCACTCAATCAATCCTAAAATGCACCATAACAGTACGTTTACAACTCACATGCAA
GAAAATTCCCATAATGCACTGAGTGAGTCTGCATTGCGAATAAATTTCGATGTCTGACCACAAAACGGCG
TCCACAGCAGAATCAAAGTTTCTAAATAATTGATTATTTAATTAAAGTAACCTTTGTATATATGATAGGA
ATCAAAAAACTTTGTTTTGCCATCATTGTCAGCTCAGTAAGTGTTAAATAGCTATCACAGTGTCTGACTA
AGAAGTTAAAGAAGTAAATTCTAATCTGTCTTTATTAACTAGCAAAACAAAAACAAAAGAGCCCACTGCT
CTAATTCACTCCATTTAATTAATTTATTGAAGTGGACTATATTACTGGACTCAGGGAAATATGAAAGGGG
TACAAGGGGTGATTTTGGATACAGTATATATGTTAGCATAGCTAGCATGCTTTAGCTGTAATCTACACAG
TAGATTGCAGGAGTAAACGGCACAAACACTATTCATAAACCGCACCGAACAAAGATTTGGGGAAACTTGC
TACATGTAAGTCTACTGAAAATGGTGGTATTCATATCTGTTTGACATGCGATCTTCTGACATGACTTTAA
TGTGCCAGCTGAGGGCTTGAATGTACAGAGATTATTTACAGGCTGGCAGACAAACTAAAGAGAACCAATT
CAAAACAGTTTAAAGCAGAATACATATGACATTATACCATACTAGGCGGTTTTAGCACATTGCTACCACT
CGTAGGACATCTTTTATCATTTTGCTATAATATTTTTTAAATTTGTTGGTATGTATTCCCTTAAGGTGGC
ATGGTGGCTCAGTGGTTAGCACTGTTGCCTCACAGCAAGAAGGTCGCTGGTTCAAGTGTCACCTGGATTA
GTAGGCATTTCTGTGTGGAGTTTGCATGTTCTCCCCATGTCTGCGTGGGTTACTCCAGGTACCTCGATTT
CCTTGAGTAGTAAATGAGAGTGTATGGGTGTTTTCCAGTGCCGGATTGTGGGTGGAAGAGTATCCGCTGC
ATAAAACATATGCCTGAATAGTTGCCAGTTCATTCCTCTCTGGCAACCTCTAATAAATAAGGGACTAAGA
CAATTAATTAATGTATTTCCCAAGGAAAAGTATTAAGTAATGCAAAATAAGTATACTTTACATATAAACA
TGTATGTCCTATACTTGAATACTTCTTGGGACTAAACTGGCCTACTTTTAGTATATTTCAGTATACTCTT
AATTTTATTATGAGTGTAACAGTAGTACACAACATGTCTACAATGACCTTTTACATTTATTCTACATGTA
CCAGCCTATATGCCTACTGTGCACACAGTAATAAACATACACACTGAAACTAGACTCGAAACTGCAACAT
TTGGATTACAAGTCTTACTTTTTAACCGTAAGGCCACGAAGTACAATAATATACTAATACTAAACTAGTA
GTGTTATACTACAAGTAACTAGTAATTTTCTAGTGTTATACTACTGCAAGTATACTTGGCAATACTTAAG
CATAAATATTGCATAAGAAACATAACCTACAGTATCTCCTAAGAAACACTTATTGCATAAACTAACATTA
TGGTGGTACGGTAAGCTTTTATGGCCGTTTCTGTCAAAAGGCGTACCAAACCATACCACTTTTTCGGCAC
CCTTTCGAAAGGGTACCAAACACGAGTAAGGGTACCAGAAGGCGGAACCAGACGTGCAGCTGCACACTAC
AGAGATACGTCATTCGCTCAGGCAACAAGCCAGAATGAAAACAAAGGAACCGACATGTTTTAAATATTCA
GCAGAGAGATTACACCATAATTATATATACATATAATAACAAGCCATAGTCGACCCGGGCTCAAACAAAC
CTTGTCGTCGTCATGATGAACAGCCACAAAGCCAAAAAGAAGAGCAGATTTTACGCTGTGCTCCTTAGTT
TTTTACGAGCCAGTCTGAAGCACAAGCGGTTTCGCTTTCTAGCTTTCGCTTGCCGTGCATTTATATTTGA
AATAACTAATTTCCTGAGCTCATGATAATAACGTGCGCTTGATTATTGATGTGCTTTTGAAACCCGATCC
TGTCAGAAACTGACAAACGCAAGAGTGACACGAAAAACAAAGAAGAAGCCGGAAAAAAAGGAGCACATTA
TTCTTTCAGCAAACGTGAACAAACTGCCATGTTTAACCATTATTATCACCTTTTTGACTATTATGAACTC
GGAATGATATCATTATTTTCTAACGAGAGGCTATACGTGCTGCTAAAGATACATTTAATGATGAGAGGTT
TGCACTCACTGTGGGGTATATTTCGTGTTGTTTTGAACCTAAATTAGGACTAAATGTATGCTGTTTGTAG
TTTTTCTGTAGGTGGTAACATATCAGAGACTGTAAGAGTCTGTATGTGTTCATATATGTTATTTATTTTA
AGTAATTGCAGACGTTACAGTGGGCTATTTAGCACTGTCATTAATCTGCAGTTATAATCAAATTATGTTT
ATAGAAAAGTTAGTAATAAACATTTATACACAAGTATTTATGTGTATAAAGCATCTGTTTTGTGAGAAGT
GCTTCTCATATGATATGTGAGCGACCCGTATAGCTTTACTGTTGACATTTTAACCTTTTAAACTTTGTCG
TACATCACGCCCACCAAAAGAGTACCATTGGTACCCTTTTAGCATTGGAAACGCAAGCCTAATAAGATGA
CTCATACCGACCCGTGCCGTACCGTACTGAACCAGGCAGTAGAAACAAGCCATTAGAAACCTTTTTCAAG
AACATAATGATAATTAATGCTGATGATAATTAAATGAATTGCAAAAAACTGAAAAATAAATACATAAATA
AATAAAAAAACACTCTCCTTCACTATTGTTAAAGCTGTTTGGACAGAACTGTGTGTAGGTATAGTGTGTC
CACTGTCATATTGCAGTGATATAAACAAGTCTCTTTTTTTATTTCCTGACGTTAAAATAGGACTCAAATC
CCTCCCATTTTGAGGCCCACTGCAATGTGACATAGGAGTGCGGTTTCCACAACCACTGAACTGATTGATA
GCTGCATATTAAAATATCTGTAACTCGTATAATCATATCAACAAGACAGGACGTGCGTAAAGCAACTGGA
ATTAAAAGATCTGTTCAGCTTGTGTGATCATCAATCATCATTAAAAGTGATCAAGGAGGGGGTTTACAAG
TTTAAAAAGTTTTTAAAACAGTGCATGTTTGTAATAAATCACAGTGATTTACTTCAGCTTTACTTTATCA
CCACAGCTGCATGTCAGTACTATTATAAAAGAGGATGCTTCAATCCCAGTTTGTGGATATTAAATCAGGT
GTATTTTGTACATTAACATAATGGATATCCATACAGCAGTGGATATTACCATGTATCCTGTCACATTTGT
GTGCAAAAATTTGCAAAGTTCAATGGTGCGCTGTGTGTGTGTGCGCGCGCGCATGTGCTTTGTAATGACT
CATCGTTTGTGTGTGACTCATCGTTGCAGAAAGGCTTGAATTAACTCCACAACTAATACATCTAATGACC
ATTGGGAAAGTTCTTACGGTAGAATTTCTTACAAGCGTTACGTGAGATCTGCTTCCTTCATGTCTGTCAC
TGTGCTGTTTATCTGACACAGCCAAGGCAGAGATTGTGGCACACTCTGACAGGCGCGTGGGAACAGTGAG
TGGGGAGAAACAGCATTAAAGGCACAGGCCACAAAAACAGCTATAATGTGTTCAGAAAATTACAAACTTC
TGAAAGGCATAACAAATAATCTGATTGTTGTTTTGAGCTGAATTTTTACAGACAGACTCTGGACACAAAG
ATTTATCCTAAACCTTGAAAGATTGATAAAATAAAAGAACATAGACTGATAACACACCAACTAAGACTGC
TTACCTCTCCAAAATGTCGATGCCCATTCAGTGTGTGCCAGCTCAAGTAAGCCCAGTAATATGTTGTCCG
GCTGAGGGCTTGTTCATGGGGATTGACTTTGTATGGTGGTTATCCTGGCACAGTTTTCTCAGCCGCGTTC
ATTGTCAGTTTCTGTAAAGACTAAAACCTCCAAAATACACACGGGCACATCACCTCACGGGCATCCTAAT
CTCCGTTGGCATTAAATCTAGCCACTGGAATGCCAAGCACCTACAAACTTAACTCAATCCTGGCAGGTTC
GCCGGACCAGACAGCGCAGATTCCAGTGAACACATGCGGGAGGCACTATCATCACAATTAAGGGCTCACG
CTGTAATCCAGCCGGTATCTGCGAGAACTGAAATCCGATCAGCTCTTTGGATAAATACTGTACAGAGAGT
GATGGAGGGAAGAGGGGAAGGGGAGAACACAGTGGGAGGGCTGCAGTGAAAGAGGCAAATGAACGTCATT
CACATAATTATTCCAAAAAAGGTCCGTAGTGGGCTCGTCTGCCAGGGGCCGTCAGTATCACTCTATTTAA
GTGCGTAGACAGAAGATTTGCAGAAGAGGCCCAGACTCAAACACCGGTCGCCACCATGGTGAGCAAGGGC
GCCGAGCTGTTCACCGGCATCGTGCCCATCCTGATCGAGCTGAATGGCGATGTGAATGGCCACAAGTTCA
GCGTGAGCGGCGAGGGCGAGGGCGATGCCACCTACGGCAAGCTGACCCTGAAGTTCATCTGCACCACCGG
CAAGCTGCCTGTGCCCTGGCCCACCCTGGTGACCACCCTGAGCTACGGCGTGCAGTGCTTCTCACGCTAC
CCCGATCACATGAAGCAGCACGACTTCTTCAAGAGCGCCATGCCTGAGGGCTACATCCAGGAGCGCACCA
TCTTCTTCGAGGATGACGGCAACTACAAGTCGCGCGCCGAGGTGAAGTTCGAGGGCGATACCCTGGTGAA
TCGCATCGAGCTGACCGGCACCGATTTCAAGGAGGATGGCAACATCCTGGGCAATAAGATGGAGTACAAC
TACAACGCCCACAATGTGTACATCATGACCGACAAGGCCAAGAATGGCATCAAGGTGAACTTCAAGATCC
GCCACAACATCGAGGATGGCAGCGTGCAGCTGGCCGACCACTACCAGCAGAATACCCCCATCGGCGATGG
CCCTGTGCTGCTGCCCGATAACCACTACCTGTCCACCCAGAGCGCCCTGTCCAAGGACCCCAACGAGAAG
CGCGATCACATGATCTACTTCGGCTTCGTGACCGCCGCCGCCATCACCCACGGCATGGATGAGCTGTACA
AGTGAGCGGCCGCGACTCTAGATCATAATCAGCCATACCACATTTGTAGAGGTTTTACTTGCTTTAAAAA
ACCTCCCACACCTCCCCCTGAACCTGAAACATAAAATGAATGCAATTGTTGTTGTTAACTTGTTTATTGC
AGCTTATAATGGTTACAAATAAAGCAATAGCATCACAAATTTCACAAATAAAGCATTTTTTTCACTGCAT
TCTAGTTGTGGTTTGTCCAAACTCATCAATGTATCTTAAGGCGTAAATTGTAAGCGTTAATATTTTGTTA
AAATTCGCGTTAAATTTTTGTTAAATCAGCTCATTTTTTAACCAATAGGCCGAAATCGGCAAAATCCCTT
ATAAATCAAAAGAATAGACCGAGATAGGGT
[37 nt withheld, positions 6121-6157]
AAAGAACGTGGACTCCAACGTCAAAGG
[49 nt withheld, positions 6185-6233]
T
[91 nt withheld, positions 6235-6325]
G
[124 nt withheld, positions 6327-6450]
CAGGTGGCACTTTTCGGGGAAATGTGCGCGGAACCCCTATTTGTTTATTTTTCTAAATACATTCAAATAT
GTATCCGCTCATGAGACAATAACCCTGATAAATGCTTCAATAATATTGAAAAAGGAAGAGTCCTGAGGCG
GAAAGAACCAGCTGTGGAATGTGTGTCAGTTAGGGTGTGGAAAGTCCCCAGGCTCCCCAGCAGGCAGAAG
TATGCAAAGCATGCATCTCAATTAGTCAGCAACCAGGTGTGGAAAGTCCCCAGGCTCCCCAGCAGGCAGA
AGTATGCAAAGCATGCATCTCAATTAGTCAGCAACCATAGTCCCGCCCCTAACTCCGCCCATCCCGCCCC
TAACTCCGCCCAGTTCCGCCCATTCTCCGCCCCATGGCTGACTAATTTTTTTTATTTATGCAGAGGCCGA
GGCCGCCTCGGCCTCTGAGCTATTCCAGAAGTAGTGAGGAGGCTTTTTTGGAGGCCTAGGCTTTTGCAAA
GATCGATCAAGAGACAGGATGAGGATCGTTTCGCATGATTGAACAAGATGGATTGCACGCAGGTTCTCCG
GCCGCTTGGGTGGAGAGGCTATTCGGCTATGACTGGGCACAACAGACAATCGGCTGCTCTGATGCCGCCG
TGTTCCGGCTGTCAGCGCAGGGGCGCCCGGTTCTTTTTGTCAAGACCGACCTGTCCGGTGCCCTGAATGA
ACTGCAAGACGAGGCAGCGCGGCTATCGTGGCTGGCCACGACGGGCGTTCCTTGCGCAGCTGTGCTCGAC
GTTGTCACTGAAGCGGGAAGGGACTGGCTGCTATTGGGCGAAGTGCCGGGGCAGGATCTCCTGTCATCTC
ACCTTGCTCCTGCCGAGAAAGTATCCATCATGGCTGATGCAATGCGGCGGCTGCATACGCTTGATCCGGC
TACCTGCCCATTCGACCACCAAGCGAAACATCGCATCGAGCGAGCACGTACTCGGATGGAAGCCGGTCTT
GTCGATCAGGATGATCTGGACGAAGAGCATCAGGGGCTCGCGCCAGCCGAACTGTTCGCCAGGCTCAAGG
CGAGCATGCCCGACGGCGAGGATCTCGTCGTGACCCATGGCGATGCCTGCTTGCCGAATATCATGGTGGA
AAATGGCCGCTTTTCTGGATTCATCGACTGTGGCCGGCTGGGTGTGGCGGACCGCTATCAGGACATAGCG
TTGGCTACCCGTGATATTGCTGAAGAGCTTGGCGGCGAATGGGCTGACCGCTTCCTCGTGCTTTACGGTA
TCGCCGCTCCCGATTCGCAGCGCATCGCCTTCTATCGCCTTCTTGACGAGTTCTTCTGAGCGGGACTCTG
GGGTTCGAAATGACCGACCAAGCGACGCCCAACCTGCCATCACGAGATTTCGATTCCACCGCCGCCTTCT
ATGAAAGGTTGGGCTTCGGAATCGTTTTCCGGGACGCCGGCTGGATGATCCTCCAGCGCGGGGATCTCAT
GCTGGAGTTCTTCGCCCACCCTAGGGGGAGGCTAACTGAAACACGGAAGGAGACAATACCGGAAGGAACC
CGCGCTATGACGGCAATAAAAAGACAGAATAAAACGCACGGTGTTGGGTCGTTTGTTCATAAACGCGGGG
TTCGGTCCCAGGGCTGGCACTCTGTCGATACCCCACCGAGACCCCATTGGGGCCAATACGCCCGCGTTTC
TTCCTTTTCCCCACCCCACCCCCCAAGTTCGGGTGAAGGCCCAGGGCTCGCAGCCAACGTCGGGGCGGCA
GGCCCTGCCATAGCCTCAGGTTACTCATATATACTTTAGATTGATTTAAAACTTCATTTTTAATTTAAAA
GGATCTAGGTGAAGATCCTTTTTGATAATCTCATGACCAAAATCCCTTAACGTGAGTTTTCGTTCCACTG
AGCGTCAGACCCCGTAGAAAAGATCAAAGGATCTTCTTGAGATCCTTTTTTTCTGCGCGTAATCTGCTGC
TTGCAAACAAAAAAACCACCGCTACCAGCGGTGGTTTGTTTGCCGGATCAAGAGCTACCAACTCTTTTTC
CGAAGGTAACTGGCTTCAGCAGAGCGCAGATACCAAATACTGTTCTTCTAGTGTAGCCGTAGTTAGGCCA
CCACTTCAAGAACTCTGTAGCACCGCCTACATACCTCGCTCTGCTAATCCTGTTACCAGTGGCTGCTGCC
AGTGGCGATAAGTCGTGTCTTACCGGGTTGGACTCAAGACGATAGTTACCGGATAAGGCGCAGCGGTCGG
GCTGAACGGGGGGTTCGTGCACACAGCCCAGCTTGGAGCGAACGACCTACACCGAACTGAGATACCTACA
GCGTGAGCTATGAGAAAGCGCCACGCTTCCCGAAGGGAGAAAGGCGGACAGGTATCCGGTAAGCGGCAGG
GTCGGAACAGGAGAGCGCACGAGGGAGCTTCCAGGGGGAAACGCCTGGTATCTTTATAGTCCTGTCGGGT
TTCGCCACCTCTGACTTGAGCGTCGATTTTTGTGATGCTCGTCAGGGGGGCGGAGCCTATGGAAAAACGC
CAGCAACGCGGCCTTTTTACGGTTCCTGGCCTTTTGCTGGCCTTTTGCTCACATGTTCTTTCCTGCGTTA
TCCCCTGATTCTGTGGATAACCGTATTACCGCCATGCAT
